>Addgene plasmid #226249 | pRSF_ApyA | addgene full sequence | sequence record 450059 | Addgene NGS Result
CAACCCACTTACCTTGGTTCAAAGAGTTGGTAGCTCAGCGAACCTTGAGAAAACCACCGTTGGTAGCGGT
GGTTTTTCTTTATTTATGAGATGATGAATCAATCGGTCTATCAAGTCAACGAACAGCTATTCCGTTACTC
TAGATTTCAGTGCAATTTATCTCTTCAAATGTAGCACCTGAAGTCAGCCCCATACGATATAAGTTGTAAT
TCTCATGTTAGTCATGCCCCGCGCCCACCGGAAGGAGCTGACTGGGTTGAAGGCTCTCAAGGGCATCGGT
CGAGATCCCGGTGCCTAATGAGTGAGCTAACTTACATTAATTGCGTTGCGCTCACTGCCCGCTTTCCAGT
CGGGAAACCTGTCGTGCCAGCTGCATTAATGAATCGGCCAACGCGCGGGGAGAGGCGGTTTGCGTATTGG
GCGCCAGGGTGGTTTTTCTTTTCACCAGTGAGACGGGCAACAGCTGATTGCCCTTCACCGCCTGGCCCTG
AGAGAGTTGCAGCAAGCGGTCCACGCTGGTTTGCCCCAGCAGGCGAAAATCCTGTTTGATGGTGGTTAAC
GGCGGGATATAACATGAGCTGTCTTCGGTATCGTCGTATCCCACTACCGAGATGTCCGCACCAACGCGCA
GCCCGGACTCGGTAATGGCGCGCATTGCGCCCAGCGCCATCTGATCGTTGGCAACCAGCATCGCAGTGGG
AACGATGCCCTCATTCAGCATTTGCATGGTTTGTTGAAAACCGGACATGGCACTCCAGTCGCCTTCCCGT
TCCGCTATCGGCTGAATTTGATTGCGAGTGAGATATTTATGCCAGCCAGCCAGACGCAGACGCGCCGAGA
CAGAACTTAATGGGCCCGCTAACAGCGCGATTTGCTGGTGACCCAATGCGACCAGATGCTCCACGCCCAG
TCGCGTACCGTCTTCATGGGAGAAAATAATACTGTTGATGGGTGTCTGGTCAGAGACATCAAGAAATAAC
GCCGGAACATTAGTGCAGGCAGCTTCCACAGCAATGGCATCCTGGTCATCCAGCGGATAGTTAATGATCA
GCCCACTGACGCGTTGCGCGAGAAGATTGTGCACCGCCGCTTTACAGGCTTCGACGCCGCTTCGTTCTAC
CATCGACACCACCACGCTGGCACCCAGTTGATCGGCGCGAGATTTAATCGCCGCGACAATTTGCGACGGC
GCGTGCAGGGCCAGACTGGAGGTGGCAACGCCAATCAGCAACGACTGTTTGCCCGCCAGTTGTTGTGCCA
CGCGGTTGGGAATGTAATTCAGCTCCGCCATCGCCGCTTCCACTTTTTCCCGCGTTTTCGCAGAAACGTG
GCTGGCCTGGTTCACCACGCGGGAAACGGTCTGATAAGAGACACCGGCATACTCTGCGACATCGTATAAC
GTTACTGGTTTCACATTCACCACCCTGAATTGACTCTCTTCCGGGCGCTATCATGCCATACCGCGAAAGG
TTTTGCGCCATTCGATGGTGTCCGGGATCTCGACGCTCTCCCTTATGCGACTCCTGCATTAGGAAATTAA
TACGACTCACTATAGGGGAATTGTGAGCGGATAACAATTCCCCTGTAGAAATAATTTTGTTTAACTTTAA
TAAGGAGATATACCATGGGCAGCAGCCATCACCATCATCACCACAGCCAGATGGCGACCAAACCAAAAAA
GACCAAGGGCGTGAGCGTATCTATTGAAGGGAAATTACCGAAAATGACGTTAGATATGCCTGTCGATGCA
AAAAAAATCAAAGCTATTCAGAAATGTCTGGAGAACGGTAAACTCACCATTACCATGTCTAAAGTAGATC
TGGCAGGCGGTCGTATGGGGGAAGGTTATCTGTACGATTGACTCGAGTCTGGTAAAGAAACCGCTGCTGC
GAAATTTGAACGCCAGCACATGGACTCGTCTACTAGCGCAGCTTAATTAACCTAGGCTGCTGCCACCGCT
GAGCAATAACTAGCATAACCCCTTGGGGCCTCTAAACGGGTCTTGAGGGGTTTTTTGCTGAAACCTCAGG
CATTTGAGAAGCACACGGTCACACTGCTTCCGGTAGTCAATAAACCGGTAAACCAGCAATAGACATAAGC
GGCTATTTAACGACCCTGCCCTGAACCGACGACAAGCTGACGACCGGGTCTCCGCAAGTGGCACTTTTCG
GGGAAATGTGCGCGGAACCCCTATTTGTTTATTTTTCTAAATACATTCAAATATGTATCCGCTCATGAAT
TAATTCTTAGAAAAACTCATCGAGCATCAAATGAAACTGCAATTTATTCATATCAGGATTATCAATACCA
TATTTTTGAAAAAGCCGTTTCTGTAATGAAGGAGAAAACTCACCGAGGCAGTTCCATAGGATGGCAAGAT
CCTGGTATCGGTCTGCGATTCCGACTCGTCCAACATCAATACAACCTATTAATTTCCCCTCGTCAAAAAT
AAGGTTATCAAGTGAGAAATCACCATGAGTGACGACTGAATCCGGTGAGAATGGCAAAAGTTTATGCATT
TCTTTCCAGACTTGTTCAACAGGCCAGCCATTACGCTCGTCATCAAAATCACTCGCATCAACCAAACCGT
TATTCATTCGTGATTGCGCCTGAGCGAGACGAAATACGCGGTCGCTGTTAAAAGGACAATTACAAACAGG
AATCGAATGCAACCGGCGCAGGAACACTGCCAGCGCATCAACAATATTTTCACCTGAATCAGGATATTCT
TCTAATACCTGGAATGCTGTTTTCCCGGGGATCGCAGTGGTGAGTAACCATGCATCATCAGGAGTACGGA
TAAAATGCTTGATGGTCGGAAGAGGCATAAATTCCGTCAGCCAGTTTAGTCTGACCATCTCATCTGTAAC
ATCATTGGCAACGCTACCTTTGCCATGTTTCAGAAACAACTCTGGCGCATCGGGCTTCCCATACAATCGA
TAGATTGTCGCACCTGATTGCCCGACATTATCGCGAGCCCATTTATACCCATATAAATCAGCATCCATGT
TGGAATTTAATCGCGGCCTAGAGCAAGACGTTTCCCGTTGAATATGGCTCATACTCTTCCTTTTTCAATA
TTATTGAAGCATTTATCAGGGTTATTGTCTCATGAGCGGATACATATTTGAATGTATTTAGAAAAATAAA
CAAATAGGCATGCAGCGCTCTTCCGCTTCCTCGCTCACTGACTCGCTACGCTCGGTCGTTCGACTGCGGC
GAGCGGTGTCAGCTCACTCAAAAGCGGTAATACGGTTATCCACAGAATCAGGGGATAAAGCCGGAAAGAA
CATGTGAGCAAAAAGCAAAGCACCGGAAGAAGCCAACGCCGCAGGCGTTTTTCCATAGGCTCCGCCCCCC
TGACGAGCATCACAAAAATCGACGCTCAAGCCAGAGGTGGCGAAACCCGACAGGACTATAAAGATACCAG
GCGTTTCCCCCTGGAAGCTCCCTCGTGCGCTCTCCTGTTCCGACCCTGCCGCTTACCGGATACCTGTCCG
CCTTTCTCCCTTCGGGAAGCGTGGCGCTTTCTCATAGCTCACGCTGTTGGTATCTCAGTTCGGTGTAGGT
CGTTCGCTCCAAGCTGGGCTGTGTGCACGAACCCCCCGTTCAGCCCGACCGCTGCGCCTTATCCGGTAAC
TATCGTCTTGAGTCCAACCCGGTAAGACACGACTTATCGCCACTGGCAGCAGCCATTGGTAACTGATTTA
GAGGACTTTGTCTTGAAGTTATGCACCTGTTAAGGCTAAACTGAAAGAACAGATTTTGGTGAGTGCGGTC
CTC
Features (pLannotate 1.2.2; 15 found; start..end, strand, type, name):
    219..283     -  CDS            TcR (fragment): tetracycline efflux protein; tet; confers resistance to tetracycline
    298..319     -  protein_bind   CAP binding site: CAP binding activates transcription in the presence of cAMP. E. coli catabolite activator protein
    332..1414    -  CDS            lacI: lac repressor; lacI; The lac repressor binds to the lac operator to inhibit transcription in E. coli. This inhibition can be relieved by adding lactose or isopropyl-β-D-thiogalactopyranoside (IPTG).
   1415..1492    -  promoter       lacI promoter: lacI
   1500..1535    -  CDS            TcR (fragment): tetracycline efflux protein; tet; confers resistance to tetracycline
   1538..1556    +  promoter       T7 promoter: promoter for bacteriophage T7 RNA polymerase
   1557..1581    +  protein_bind   lac operator: The lac repressor binds to the lac operator to inhibit transcription in E. coli. This inhibition can be relieved by adding lactose or isopropyl-β-D-thiogalactopyranoside (IPTG). lac repressor encoded by lacI
   1596..1618    +  RBS            RBS: efficient ribosome binding site from bacteriophage T7 gene 10 (Olins and Rangwala, 1989)
   1874..1915    +  CDS            S-Tag (fragment): affinity and epitope tag derived from pancreatic ribonuclease A
   1945..1962    +  CDS            SET1 (fragment): solubility-enhancement tag derived from T7 phage gene 10B
   1970..2017    +  terminator     T7 terminator: transcription terminator for bacteriophage T7 RNA polymerase
   2181..2238    +  promoter       AmpR promoter (fragment): bla
   2247..3062    -  CDS            KanR: aminoglycoside phosphotransferase; aph(3')-Ia; confers resistance to kanamycin in bacteria or G418 (Geneticin®) in eukaryotes
   3063..3154    -  promoter       AmpR promoter: bla
   3170..136     -  rep_origin     RSF ori (across the origin): Plasmids containing the RSF 1030 origin of replication can be propagated in E. coli cells that contain additional plasmids with compatible origins.
