[The description below was written by a language model from this plasmid's Addgene catalogue record and pLannotate feature annotations shown in this document.]
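Description:
pRSF_ApyA is a bacterial expression plasmid built on a pRSF backbone and made to produce the unmodified ApyA peptide in E. coli. It replicates from the RSF1030 origin, which is listed as high copy. This origin is compatible with other common replicon families, so the plasmid can be kept in the same cell as additional plasmids carrying compatible origins. Selection is by kanamycin, conferred by an aminoglycoside phosphotransferase gene (aph(3')-Ia) driven by a bla-type promoter. The sequenced record is 3,783 nt.

The insert, His6_ApyA, encodes ApyA from Burkholderia thailandensis E264, codon optimized for E. coli and carrying an N-terminal hexahistidine tag for metal-affinity purification. The feature table does not annotate the insert itself. It presumably lies in the unannotated stretch between the T7 gene 10 ribosome binding site and the downstream vector remnants. Expression runs from a T7 promoter followed by a lac operator, and transcription ends at a T7 terminator. A lacI gene with its own promoter supplies lac repressor, so the cassette stays repressed until IPTG or lactose is added, and it requires a host that provides T7 RNA polymerase. Fragments of an S-Tag and another short tag-like match appear downstream of the insert region. They are probably leftover vector sequence, and the record does not indicate that they are fused to the peptide. The short tetracycline-resistance and extra AmpR promoter fragments are likewise nonfunctional backbone remnants.

The stated use is production of ApyA in unmodified form. The associated publication concerns the biosynthesis of macrocyclic peptides by metalloenzymes, which suggests that ApyA serves as a substrate peptide for such enzymes.
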