Addgene plasmid #226249: pRSF_ApyA
Purpose: Production of unmodified ApyA peptide.
Depositing lab: Wilfred van der Donk. Depositing organization: University of Illinois at Urbana-Champaign. Publication: Biosynthesis of Macrocyclic Peptides with C-Terminal beta-Amino-alpha-keto Acid Groups by Three Different Metalloenzymes. Nguyen DT, Zhu L, Gray DL, Woods TJ, Padhi C, Flatt KM, Mitchell DA, van der Donk WA. ACS Cent Sci. 2024 Apr 11;10(5):1022-1032. doi: 10.1021/acscentsci.4c00088. eCollection 2024 May 22. PubMed 38799663.
Backbone
  Vector backbone: pRSF
  Vector type: Bacterial Expression
Growth in bacteria
  Bacterial resistance: Kanamycin, 50 μg/mL
  Growth temperature: 37°C
  Growth strain: DH5alpha
  Copy number: High Copy
Gene/Insert
  Gene/Insert name: His6_ApyA
  Species: Burkholderia thailandensis E264, codon optimized for E.coli expression
  Tag / fusion protein: Hexa-Histidine (N terminal on insert)
Terms and licenses: Academic/Nonprofit Terms; Industry Terms: Not Available to Industry
How to cite: pRSF_ApyA was a gift from Wilfred van der Donk (Addgene plasmid # 226249 ; http://n2t.net/addgene:226249 ; RRID:Addgene_226249)
